>Addgene plasmid #78708 | cpi-17 | addgene partial sequence | sequence record 147959 | T7 5'-TAATACGACTCACTATAGGG-3'
GTCGACGGTATCGATAAGCTTGATATGGCTGAGGAGACACATACCGGTCATTCCCCTGAGTTAGACTGCG
CTCGAGAGCACGGGATGAATCTACATAAGCGCCATTCGCGAGTTACTGTTAAATACAACCGCAAACAGCT
TCAGAAAAGGCTGGACGTGGAGAAATGGATCGACGAAGCGCTTGACAAACTCTATGAGGGCAAGGTTGAG
GACATGCCAGAGGAGGTCAACATTGATGATTTATTGGATCTCCCGAGTGATGAAGCACGAACACACAGAC
TACAGGCTCTTCTGCAAAGCTGCAGCAGTAACACTGAGGCCTTCATTGCTGAGCTGCTGCAAAAGCTGCT
TGGTCTCCACAAACAGGAAGAACTACAGAATGAAGGAATTGAGCATCCCTGCCATCACACGTACCCCCAT
CATCACGGAAACATGCACCATCATAGAGACAACCATCACCATCCAGCACATCAGACACTGTGACTGCACT
GGACTGAGTTCCCTAACACAGACTCAGGACATCTGCACATCACCTCCAACTAGTTTAGTAACTGTGAGAG
TAGATTTGTGTTTACAAACTCATATGGGTGGTACATTAACACGTGGTCCATTGTAAAATTGCTATAACTG
TTGGCGAGTAAGTATATACTAGAACCTTTACTATGTTTGCAGATTTCTGGTTGACAGGGTTGAGAGTGAT
TGGTGAATCTATCAGTATGCATGTTTATATGTGAAGGTTAATCTGCTGAA
