>Addgene plasmid #78708 | cpi-17 | depositor partial sequence | sequence record 148187 | cDNA region
ACGCGCCTCTCATTCTGAGACAAGCACAGGCACATGAAACATGGCTGAGGAGACACATACCGGTCATTCC
CCTGAGTTAGACTGCGCTCGAGAGCACGGGATGAATCTACATAAGCGCCATTCGCGAGTTACTGTTAAAT
ACAACCGCAAACAGCTTCAGAAAAGGCTGGACGTGGAGAAATGGATCGACGAAGCGCTTGACAAACTCTA
TGAGGGCAAGGTTGAGGACATGCCAGAGGAG
