[The description below was written by a language model from this plasmid's Addgene catalogue record.]
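Description:
cpi-17 is a pBluescript-based plasmid carrying a short zebrafish (Danio rerio) cDNA fragment of cpi-17, the gene now designated ppp1r14aa, which encodes a member of the protein phosphatase 1 regulatory (inhibitor) subunit 14 family associated with smooth muscle. The insert is recorded as about 240 bp, was amplified from cDNA by PCR, and was cloned into the EcoRV site of the polylinker; the 5′ site is reported as retained, while the status of the 3′ site is unknown. The record does not state the orientation of the insert relative to the flanking vector elements, although T7 is listed as the 5′ sequencing primer.

The plasmid is catalogued as a bacterial expression vector, but pBluescript is a general-purpose, high-copy cloning phagemid maintained in E. coli under ampicillin selection. No feature table is provided, so specific backbone elements are not documented here. Standard pBluescript vectors carry a ColE1-type origin, an f1 origin, and a polylinker flanked by T7 and T3 phage promoters within a lacZα fragment. That arrangement is commonly used to transcribe sense or antisense RNA in vitro from a linearised template.

The stated purpose is only that the plasmid encodes zebrafish cpi-17. Given the small size of the insert and the associated study of spatiotemporal expression of smooth muscle markers in the developing zebrafish gut, its likely use is as a template for riboprobes for in situ hybridisation, but the record does not say this explicitly. No tags, reporters or eukaryotic regulatory elements are listed.
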