Addgene plasmid #78708: cpi-17
Purpose: Encodes zebrafish cpi-17
Depositing lab: Sarah Childs. Depositing organization: University of Calgary. Publication: Spatiotemporal expression of smooth muscle markers in developing zebrafish gut. Georgijevic S, Subramanian Y, Rollins EL, Starovic-Subota O, Tang AC, Childs SJ. Dev Dyn. 2007 Jun;236(6):1623-32. 10.1002/dvdy.21165 PubMed 17474123.
Backbone
  Vector backbone: pBluescript
  Vector type: Bacterial Expression
Growth in bacteria
  Bacterial resistance: Ampicillin, 100 μg/mL
  Growth temperature: 37°C
  Growth strain: DH5alpha
  Copy number: High Copy
Gene/Insert
  Gene/Insert name: cpi-17
  Species: D. rerio (zebrafish)
  Insert size (bp): 240
  GenBank ID: AY934532
  Entrez Gene: ppp1r14aa (a.k.a. CPI-17, im:7147597, ppp1r14a, zgc:110700)
  Cloning method: Restriction Enzyme; 5′ cloning site EcoRV (not destroyed); 3′ cloning site EcoRV (unknown if destroyed)
  Sequencing primers: 5′ T7
Terms and licenses: Academic/Nonprofit Terms; Industry Terms: Not Available to Industry
Depositor comments: Primers used to amplify cDNA: ATGGCTGAGGAGACACATAC and CTCCTCTGGCATGTCCTCA
How to cite: cpi-17 was a gift from Sarah Childs (Addgene plasmid # 78708 ; http://n2t.net/addgene:78708 ; RRID:Addgene_78708)
